Addgene plasmid #243913: pUPD3_FULLPRM_tetR_Ptet
Purpose: GoldenBraid2.0 Tetracycline/Anhydrotetracycline-Inducible promoter, including ribosome binding site.
Depositing lab: Christophe Herman. Depositing organization: Baylor College of Medicine. Publication: GoldenBraid2.0 E. coli: a comprehensive and characterized toolkit for enterics. Cooke MB, Welch KT, Ramirez LD, Wen AX, Marciano DC, Herman C. Synth Biol (Oxf). 2025 Aug 14;10(1):ysaf015. doi: 10.1093/synbio/ysaf015. eCollection 2025. PubMed 40927394.
Backbone
  Vector backbone: pUPD3
  Vector type: Bacterial Expression
Growth in bacteria
  Bacterial resistance: Chloramphenicol, 25 μg/mL
  Growth temperature: 37°C
  Growth strain: DH5alpha
  Copy number: High Copy
Gene/Insert
  Gene/Insert name: tetR and PtetA
  Species: Escherichia coli
  Insert size (bp): 758
  Cloning method: Golden Gate
Terms and licenses: Academic/Nonprofit Terms; Industry Terms: Not Available to Industry
How to cite: pUPD3_FULLPRM_tetR_Ptet was a gift from Christophe Herman (Addgene plasmid # 243913 ; http://n2t.net/addgene:243913 ; RRID:Addgene_243913)
