[The description below was written by a language model from this plasmid's Addgene catalogue record and pLannotate feature annotations shown in this document.]
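Description:
pUPD3_FULLPRM_tetR_Ptet is a part-level (domestication) plasmid from a GoldenBraid2.0 toolkit adapted for E. coli and related enteric bacteria. It is built in the pUPD3 entry vector and totals about 3.1 kb. The backbone carries a high-copy ColE1/pUC-type origin for propagation in standard E. coli cloning strains and a cat gene, driven by its own promoter, that confers chloramphenicol resistance. An f1 phage origin is also annotated. The T7 and SP6 promoters and the residual lacZα fragment flanking the cloning site are remnants of the parental vector's screening cassette rather than functional parts of the payload.

The insert, recorded as 758 bp and introduced by Golden Gate cloning, is the Tn10-derived tet regulatory module. The tetR repressor coding sequence lies on the reverse strand, and immediately next to it is the region of overlapping, divergent tetR/tetA promoters facing forward. In this arrangement the plasmid makes its own TetR, which binds the tet operators and keeps PtetA off. Adding tetracycline or anhydrotetracycline releases the repressor and permits transcription of whatever is placed downstream. According to the record, the part also includes a ribosome binding site, although this is not separately annotated in the feature table. The "FULLPRM" designation therefore appears to denote a complete promoter-plus-RBS unit that can be joined directly to a coding sequence part.

The plasmid is not intended as an expression construct in its own right. It serves as a reusable, self-regulated inducible promoter module, to be combined with coding sequence and terminator parts in GoldenBraid assemblies that build tunable transcriptional units for bacterial synthetic biology.
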