Features (pLannotate 1.2.2; 10 found; start..end, strand, type, name):
     37..660     -  CDS            TetR: tetracycline repressor TetR; tetR from transposon Tn10; TetR binds to the tetracycline operator tetO to inhibit transcription. This inhibition can be relieved by adding tetracycline or doxycycline.
    679..734     +  promoter       tetR/tetA promoters: tetR; overlapping promoters for bacterial tetR and tetA
    810..828     -  promoter       SP6 promoter: promoter for bacteriophage SP6 RNA polymerase
    975..1563    -  rep_origin     ori: high-copy-number ColE1/pMB1/pBR322/pUC origin of replication
   1678..1780    +  promoter       cat promoter: promoter of the E. coli cat gene encoding chloramphenicol acetyltransferase
   1781..2437    +  CDS            cat: CAT_ECOLX - Experimental evidence at protein level: Swiss-Prot protein existence level 1. This enzyme is an effector of chloramphenicol resistance in bacteria. From Escherichia coli. This protein is used as a marker in many commonly used cloning vectors, such as pACYC184.
   2525..2542    -  promoter       tet promoter (fragment): E. coli promoter for tetracycline efflux protein gene
   2553..3008    +  rep_origin     f1 ori (sequence partly withheld): f1 bacteriophage origin of replication; arrow indicates direction of (+) strand synthesis
   3027..3048    -  CDS            lacZα (fragment): LacZα fragment of β-galactosidase; lacZ fragment
   3051..3069    +  promoter       T7 promoter: promoter for bacteriophage T7 RNA polymerase
>Addgene plasmid #243913 | pUPD3_FULLPRM_tetR_Ptet | addgene full sequence | sequence record 488094 | Addgene NGS Result
GGTCTCGGGAGCTCATTTTCGCCAGATATCGACGTCTTAAGACCCACTTTCACATTTAAGTTGTTTTTCT
AATCCGCATATGATCAATTCAAGGCCGAATAAGAAGGCTGGCTCTGCACCTTGGTGATCAAATAATTCGA
TAGCTTGTCGTAATAATGGCGGCATACTATCAGTAGTAGGTGTTTCCCTTTCTTCTTTAGCGACTTGATG
CTCTTGATCTTCCAATACGCAACCTAAAGTAAAATGCCCCACAGCGCTGAGTGCATATAATGCATTCTCT
AGTGAAAAACCTTGTTGGCATAAAAAGGCTAATTGATTTTCGAGAGTTTCATACTGTTTTTCTGTAGGCC
GTGTACCTAAATGTACTTTTGCTCCATCGCGATGACTTAGTAAAGCACATCTAAAACTTTTAGCGTTATT
ACGTAAAAAATCTTGCCAGCTTTCCCCTTCTAAAGGGCAAAAGTGAGTATGGTGCCTATCTAACATCTCA
ATGGCTAAGGCGTCGAGCAAAGCCCGCTTATTTTTTACATGCCAATACAATGTAGGCTGCTCTACACCTA
GCTTCTGGGCGAGTTTACGGGTTGTTAAACCTTCGATTCCGACCTCATTAAGCAGCTCTAATGCGCTGTT
AATCACTTTACTTTTATCTAATCTAGACATCATTAATTCCTAATTTTTGTTGACACTCTATCGTTGATAG
AGTTATTTTACCACTCCCTATCAGTGATAGAGAAAAGAATTCAAAAGATCTAAAGAGGAGAAAGGATCTA
ATGCGAGACCACTCATCGCCCAATCACTAGTGAATTCGTTCTATAGTGTCACCTAAATACCATAGAGCCG
TTGGTCATAGCTGTTTCCTGTCCAGGCATCATGACACGGTTATCCACAGAATCAGGGGATAACGCAGGAA
AGAACATGTGAGCAAAAGGCCAGCAAAAGGCCAGGAACCGTAAAAAGGCCGCGTTGCTGGCGTTTTTCCA
TAGGCTCCGCCCCCCTGACGAGCATCACAAAAATCGACGCTCAAGTCAGAGGTGGCGAAACCCGACAGGA
CTATAAAGATACCAGGCGTTTCCCCCTGGAAGCTCCCTCGTGCGCTCTCCTGTTCCGACCCTGCCGCTTA
CCGGATACCTGTCCGCCTTTCTCCCTTCGGGAAGCGTGGCGCTTTCTCATAGCTCACGCTGTAGGTATCT
CAGTTCGGTGTAGGTCGTTCGCTCCAAGCTGGGCTGTGTGCACGAACCCCCCGTTCAGCCCGACCGCTGC
GCCTTATCCGGTAACTATCGTCTTGAGTCCAACCCGGTAAGACACGACTTATCGCCACTGGCAGCAGCCA
CTGGTAACAGGATTAGCAGAGCGAGGTATGTAGGCGGTGCTACAGAGTTCTTGAAGTGGTGGCCTAACTA
CGGCTACACTAGAAGAACAGTATTTGGTATCTGCGCTCTGCTGAAGCCAGTTACCTTCGGAAAAAGAGTT
GGTAGCTCTTGATCCGGCAAACAAACCACCGCTGGTAGCGGTGGTTTTTTTGTTTGCAAGCAGCAGATTA
CGCGCAGAAAAAAAGGATCTCAAGAAGATCCTTTGATCTTTTCTACGGGGTCTGACGCTCAGTGGAACGA
AAACTCACGTTAAGGGATTTTGGTCATGAGATTATCAAAAAGGATCTTCACCTAGATCCTTTTGTGATGA
TCGGCACGTAAGAGGTTCCAACTTTCACCATAATGAAATAAGATCACTACCGGGCGTATTTTTTGAGTTA
TCGAGATTTTCAGGAGCTAAGGAAGCTAAAATGGAGAAAAAAATCACTGGATATACCACCGTTGATATAT
CCCAATGGCATCGTAAAGAACATTTTGAGGCATTTCAGTCAGTTGCTCAATGTACCTATAACCAGACCGT
TCAGCTGGATATTACGGCCTTTTTAAAGACCGTAAAGAAAAATAAGCACAAGTTTTATCCGGCCTTTATT
CACATTCTTGCCCGCCTGATGAATGCTCATCCGGAATTCCGTATGGCAATGAAAGACGGTGAGCTGGTGA
TATGGGATAGTGTTCACCCTTGTTACACCGTTTTCCATGAGCAAACTGAAACGTTTTCATCGCTCTGGAG
TGAATACCACGACGATTTCCGGCAGTTTCTACACATATATTCGCAAGATGTGGCGTGTTACGGTGAAAAC
CTGGCCTATTTCCCTAAAGGGTTTATTGAGAATATGTTTTTCGTGTCAGCCAATCCCTGGGTGAGTTTCA
CCAGTTTTGATTTAAACGTGGCCAATATGGACAACTTCTTCGCCCCCGTTTTCACCATGGGCAAATATTA
TACGCAAGGCGACAAGGTGCTGATGCCGCTGGCGATTCAGGTTCATCATGCCGTTTGTGATGGCTTCCAT
GTCGGCAGAATGCTTAATGAATTACAACAGTACTGCGATGAGTGGCAGGGCGGGGCGTAATTTTTTTAAG
GCAGTTATTGGTGCCCTTAAACGCCTGGTTGCTACGCCTGAATAAGTGATAATAAGCGGATGAATGGCAG
AAATTCGATGATAAGCTGTCAAACATGATGT
[125 nt withheld, positions 2552-2676]
C
[91 nt withheld, positions 2678-2768]
AGGGTGATGGTTCACGTAGTGGGCCAGCGCCCTGATAGACGGTTTTTCGCCCTTTGACGTTGGAGTCCAC
GTTCTTT
[37 nt withheld, positions 2846-2882]
ACCCTATCTCGGTCTATTCTTTTGATTTATAAGGGATTTTGCCGATTTCGGCCTATTGGTTAAAAAATGA
GCTGATTTAACAAAAATTTAACGCGAATTTTAACAAAATATTAACGCTTACAATTTTAACATTGTAGAAA
CGCATGTAAAACGACGGCCAGTGAATTGTAATACGACTCACTATAGGGTGAATTCCGCTTAGGACCTTAG
ATATTGATCTCAA
